Addgene plasmid #48816: pGGA006
Purpose: Provides the UBQ10 promoter as GreenGate module.
Depositing lab: Jan Lohmann. Depositing organization: Universitaet Heidelberg. Publication: GreenGate - A Novel, Versatile, and Efficient Cloning System for Plant Transgenesis. Lampropoulos A, Sutikovic Z, Wenzl C, Maegele I, Lohmann JU, Forner J. PLoS One. 2013 Dec 20;8(12):e83043. doi: 10.1371/journal.pone.0083043. PubMed 24376629.
Backbone
  Vector backbone: pUC19
  Backbone size w/o insert (bp): 2686
  Vector type: Golden Gate compatible cloning vector
Growth in bacteria
  Bacterial resistance: Ampicillin, 100 μg/mL
  Growth temperature: 37°C
  Growth strain: Mach1
  Copy number: High Copy
Gene/Insert
  Gene/Insert name: UBQ10 promoter (alt name: At4g05320 promoter)
  Species: A. thaliana (mustard weed)
  Insert size (bp): 633
  Cloning method: Unknown
Terms and licenses: Academic/Nonprofit Terms; Industry Terms: Not Available to Industry
Depositor comments: This plasmid is designed for Golden Gate cloning using the BsaI enzyme. Plasmid Features (listed as bp in full plasmid sequence): BsaI site #1 = 2241-2251bp UBQ10 promoter = 2252-2884bp BsaI site #2 = 2885-2895bp
How to cite: pGGA006 was a gift from Jan Lohmann (Addgene plasmid # 48816 ; http://n2t.net/addgene:48816 ; RRID:Addgene_48816)
