[The description below was written by a language model from this plasmid's Addgene catalogue record and pLannotate feature annotations shown in this document.]
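Description:
pGGA006 is an entry module of the GreenGate plant cloning system, a Golden Gate-compatible set of parts for assembling plant transformation constructs. It is built on a pUC19 backbone and is propagated in E. coli as a high-copy plasmid through the ColE1/pUC-type origin, with selection on ampicillin conferred by the β-lactamase gene under its own bla promoter. The full sequence record is 3,319 nt, consistent with the 2,686 bp backbone plus a 633 bp insert.

The payload is the promoter of the Arabidopsis thaliana UBQ10 gene (At4g05320), a polyubiquitin promoter widely used to drive broad, constitutive transgene expression in plants. According to the depositor's notes, the promoter occupies positions 2252–2884 and is flanked directly on each side by a BsaI recognition site. BsaI is a type IIS enzyme that cuts outside its recognition sequence, so digestion releases the promoter with defined overhangs. These allow it to be ligated in a fixed order with other GreenGate modules in a single reaction. The record does not state the overhang sequences or the other modules and destination vector it is combined with.

The automated annotation does not label the promoter or the BsaI sites, but it does show the surrounding pUC-derived context. This includes the CAP binding site, lac promoter and operator, and a lacZα fragment interrupted by the insert. SP6 and T7 promoters lie just outside the BsaI-flanked cassette and face inward. Short lacI, bom and rop fragments are backbone remnants with no evident function here. The plasmid carries no plant selection marker or coding payload and serves purely as a donor of the UBQ10 promoter part.
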