Features (pLannotate 1.2.2; 12 found; start..end, strand, type, name):
     96..200     +  promoter       AmpR promoter: bla
    201..1061    +  CDS            AmpR: β-lactamase; bla; confers resistance to ampicillin, carbenicillin, and related antibiotics
   1232..1820    +  rep_origin     ori: high-copy-number ColE1/pMB1/pBR322/pUC origin of replication
   2003..2095    +  CDS            lacI (fragment): lac repressor; lacI; The lac repressor binds to the lac operator to inhibit transcription in E. coli. This inhibition can be relieved by adding lactose or isopropyl-β-D-thiogalactopyranoside (IPTG).
   2108..2129    +  protein_bind   CAP binding site: CAP binding activates transcription in the presence of cAMP. E. coli catabolite activator protein
   2144..2174    +  promoter       lac promoter: promoter for the E. coli lac operon
   2182..2198    +  protein_bind   lac operator: The lac repressor binds to the lac operator to inhibit transcription in E. coli. This inhibition can be relieved by adding lactose or isopropyl-β-D-thiogalactopyranoside (IPTG). lac repressor encoded by lacI
   2212..2230    +  promoter       SP6 promoter: promoter for bacteriophage SP6 RNA polymerase
   2906..2924    -  promoter       T7 promoter: promoter for bacteriophage T7 RNA polymerase
   2926..3078    +  CDS            lacZα (fragment): LacZα fragment of β-galactosidase; lacZ fragment
   3084..3183    -  misc_feature   bom (fragment): basis of mobility region from pBR322
   3285..1       -  CDS            rop (fragment) (across the origin): Rop protein, which maintains plasmids at low copy number; rop
>Addgene plasmid #48816 | pGGA006 | depositor full sequence | sequence record 71200 | Full Sequence
GACGAAAGGGCCTCGTGATACGCCTATTTTTATAGGTTAATGTCATGATAATAATGGTTTCTTAGACGTC
AGGTGGCACTTTTCGGGGAAATGTGCGCGGAACCCCTATTTGTTTATTTTTCTAAATACATTCAAATATG
TATCCGCTCATGAGACAATAACCCTGATAAATGCTTCAATAATATTGAAAAAGGAAGAGTATGAGTATTC
AACATTTCCGTGTCGCCCTTATTCCCTTTTTTGCGGCATTTTGCCTTCCTGTTTTTGCTCACCCAGAAAC
GCTGGTGAAAGTAAAAGATGCTGAAGATCAGTTGGGTGCACGAGTGGGTTACATCGAACTGGATCTCAAC
AGCGGTAAGATCCTTGAGAGTTTTCGCCCCGAAGAACGTTTTCCAATGATGAGCACTTTTAAAGTTCTGC
TATGTGGCGCGGTATTATCCCGTATTGACGCCGGGCAAGAGCAACTCGGTCGCCGCATACACTATTCTCA
GAATGACTTGGTTGAGTACTCACCAGTCACAGAAAAGCATCTTACGGATGGCATGACAGTAAGAGAATTA
TGCAGTGCTGCCATAACCATGAGTGATAACACTGCGGCCAACTTACTTCTGACAACGATCGGAGGACCGA
AGGAGCTAACCGCTTTTTTGCACAACATGGGGGATCATGTAACTCGCCTTGATCGTTGGGAACCGGAGCT
GAATGAAGCCATACCAAACGACGAGCGTGACACCACGATGCCTGTAGCAATGGCAACAACGTTGCGCAAA
CTATTAACTGGCGAACTACTTACTCTAGCTTCCCGGCAACAATTAATAGACTGGATGGAGGCGGATAAAG
TTGCAGGACCACTTCTGCGCTCGGCCCTTCCGGCTGGCTGGTTTATTGCTGATAAATCTGGAGCCGGTGA
GCGTGGCTCTCGAGGTATCATTGCAGCACTGGGGCCAGATGGTAAGCCCTCCCGTATCGTAGTTATCTAC
ACGACGGGGAGTCAGGCAACTATGGATGAACGAAATAGACAGATCGCTGAGATAGGTGCCTCACTGATTA
AGCATTGGTAACTGTCAGACCAAGTTTACTCATATATACTTTAGATTGATTTAAAACTTCATTTTTAATT
TAAAAGGATCTAGGTGAAGATCCTTTTTGATAATCTCATGACCAAAATCCCTTAACGTGAGTTTTCGTTC
CACTGAGCGTCAGACCCCGTAGAAAAGATCAAAGGATCTTCTTGAGATCCTTTTTTTCTGCGCGTAATCT
GCTGCTTGCAAACAAAAAAACCACCGCTACCAGCGGTGGTTTGTTTGCCGGATCAAGAGCTACCAACTCT
TTTTCCGAAGGTAACTGGCTTCAGCAGAGCGCAGATACCAAATACTGTTCTTCTAGTGTAGCCGTAGTTA
GGCCACCACTTCAAGAACTCTGTAGCACCGCCTACATACCTCGCTCTGCTAATCCTGTTACCAGTGGCTG
CTGCCAGTGGCGATAAGTCGTGTCTTACCGGGTTGGACTCAAGACGATAGTTACCGGATAAGGCGCAGCG
GTCGGGCTGAACGGGGGGTTCGTGCACACAGCCCAGCTTGGAGCGAACGACCTACACCGAACTGAGATAC
CTACAGCGTGAGCTATGAGAAAGCGCCACGCTTCCCGAAGGGAGAAAGGCGGACAGGTATCCGGTAAGCG
GCAGGGTCGGAACAGGAGAGCGCACGAGGGAGCTTCCAGGGGGAAACGCCTGGTATCTTTATAGTCCTGT
CGGGTTTCGCCACCTCTGACTTGAGCGTCGATTTTTGTGATGCTCGTCAGGGGGGCGGAGCCTATGGAAA
AACGCCAGCAACGCGGCCTTTTTACGGTTCCTGGCCTTTTGCTGGCCTTTTGCTCACATGTTCTTTCCTG
CGTTATCCCCTGATTCTGTGGATAACCGTATTACCGCCTTTGAGTGAGCTGATACCGCTCGCCGCAGCCG
AACGACCGAGCGCAGCGAGTCAGTGAGCGAGGAAGCGGAAGAGCGCCCAATACGCAAACCGCCTCTCCCC
GCGCGTTGGCCGATTCATTAATGCAGCTGGCACGACAGGTTTCCCGACTGGAAAGCGGGCAGTGAGCGCA
ACGCAATTAATGTGAGTTAGCTCACTCATTAGGCACCCCAGGCTTTACACTTTATGCTTCCGGCTCGTAT
GTTGTGTGGAATTGTGAGCGGATAACAATTTCACACGAGCTATTTAGGTGACACTATAGAAGTGAAGCTT
GGTCTCAACCTCGACGAGTCAGTAATAAACGGCGTCAAAGTGGTTGCAGCCGGCACACACGAGTCGTGTT
TATCAACTCAAAGCACAAATACTTTTCCTCAACCTAAAAATAAGGCAATTAGCCAAAAACAACTTTGCGT
GTAAACAACGCTCAATACACGTGTCATTTTATTATTAGCTATTGCTTCACCGCCTTAGCTTTCTCGTGAC
CTAGTCGTCCTCGTCTTTTCTTCTTCTTCTTCTATAAAACAATACCCAAAGAGCTCTTCTTCTTCACAAT
TCAGATTTCAATTTCTCAAAATCTTAAAAACTTTCTCTCAATTCTCTCTACCGTGATCAAGGTAAATTTC
TGTGTTCCTTATTCTCTCAAAATCTTCGATTTTGTTTTCGTTCGATCCCAATTTCGTATATGTTCTTTGG
TTTAGATTCTGTTAATCTTAGATCGAAGACGATTTTCTGGGTTTGATCGTTAGATATCATCTTAATTCTC
GATTAGGGTTTCATAGATATCATCCGATTTGTTCAAATAATTTGAGTTTTGTCGAATAATTACTCTTCGA
TTTGTGATTTCTATCTAGATCTGGTGTTAGTTTCTAGTTTGTGCGATCGAATTTGTAGATTAATCTGAGT
TTTTCTGATTAACAAACATGAGACCGAATTCTCGCCCTATAGTGAGTCGTATTACCTGGCCGTCGTTTTA
CAACGTCGTGACTGGGAAAACCCTGGCGTTACCCAACTTAATCGCCTTGCAGCACATCCCCCTTTCGCCA
GCTGGCGTAATAGCGAAGAGGCCCGCACCGATCGCCCTTCCCAACAGTTGCGCAGCCTGAATGGCGAATG
GCGCCTGATGCGGTATTTTCTCCTTACGCATCTGTGCGGTATTTCACACCGCATATGGTGCACTCTCAGT
ACAATCTGCTCTGATGCCGCATAGTTAAGCCAGCCCCGACACCCGCCAACACCCGCTGACGCGCCCTGAC
GGGCTTGTCTGCTCCCGGCATCCGCTTACAGACAAGCTGTGACCGTCTCCGGGAGCTGCATGTGTCAGAG
GTTTTCACCGTCATCACCGAAACGCGCGA
