>Addgene plasmid #48816 | pGGA006 | depositor partial sequence | sequence record 71201 | UBQ10 promoter
CGACGAGTCAGTAATAAACGGCGTCAAAGTGGTTGCAGCCGGCACACACGAGTCGTGTTTATCAACTCAA
AGCACAAATACTTTTCCTCAACCTAAAAATAAGGCAATTAGCCAAAAACAACTTTGCGTGTAAACAACGC
TCAATACACGTGTCATTTTATTATTAGCTATTGCTTCACCGCCTTAGCTTTCTCGTGACCTAGTCGTCCT
CGTCTTTTCTTCTTCTTCTTCTATAAAACAATACCCAAAGAGCTCTTCTTCTTCACAATTCAGATTTCAA
TTTCTCAAAATCTTAAAAACTTTCTCTCAATTCTCTCTACCGTGATCAAGGTAAATTTCTGTGTTCCTTA
TTCTCTCAAAATCTTCGATTTTGTTTTCGTTCGATCCCAATTTCGTATATGTTCTTTGGTTTAGATTCTG
TTAATCTTAGATCGAAGACGATTTTCTGGGTTTGATCGTTAGATATCATCTTAATTCTCGATTAGGGTTT
CATAGATATCATCCGATTTGTTCAAATAATTTGAGTTTTGTCGAATAATTACTCTTCGATTTGTGATTTC
TATCTAGATCTGGTGTTAGTTTCTAGTTTGTGCGATCGAATTTGTAGATTAATCTGAGTTTTTCTGATTA
ACA
