>Addgene plasmid #48816 | pGGA006 | addgene partial sequence | sequence record 72371 | Lac-promoter 5'-CACTTTATGCTTCCGGCTCG-3'
ACATTTCACACGAGCTATTTAGGTGACACTATAGAAGTGAAGCTTGGTCTCAACCTCGACGAGTCAGTAA
TAAACGGCGTCAAAGTGGTTGCAGCCGGCACACACGAGTCGTGTTTATCAACTCAAAGCACAAATACTTT
TCCTCAACCTAAAAATAAGGCAATTAGCCAAAAACAACTTTGCGTGTAAACAACGCTCAATACACGTGTC
ATTTTATTATTAGCTATTGCTTCACCGCCTTAGCTTTCTCGTGACCTAGTCGTCCTCGTCTTTTCTTCTT
CTTCTTCTATAAAACAATACCCAAAGAGCTCTTCTTCTTCACAATTCAGATTTCAATTTCTCAAAATCTT
AAAAACTTTCTCTCAATTCTCTCTACCGTGATCAAGGTAAATTTCTGTGTTCCTTATTCTCTCAAAATCT
TCGATTTTGTTTTCGTTCGATCCCAATTTCGTATATGTTCTTTGGTTTAGATTCTGTTAATCTTAGATCG
AAGACGATTTTCTGGGTTTGATCGTTAGATATCATCTTAATTCTCGATTAGGGTTTCATAGATATCATCC
GATTTGTTCAAATAATTTGAGTTTTGTCGAATAATTACTCTTCGATTTGTGATTTCTATCTAGATCTGGT
GTTAGTTTCTAGTTTGTGCGATCGAATTTGTAGATTAATCTGAGTTTTTCTGATTAACAAACATGAGACC
GAATTCTCGCCCTATAGTGAGTCGTATTACCTGGCCGTCGTTTTACAACGTCGTGACTGGGAAAACCCTG
GCGTTACCCAACTTAATCGCCTTGCAGCACATCCCCCTTTCGCCAGCTGGCGTAATAGCGAAGAGGCCCG
CACCGATCGCCCTTCCCAACAGTTGCGCAGCCTGAATGGCGAATGGCGCC
